Addgene plasmid #107159: Flag-hPKL WT
Purpose: For mammalian expression of Flag-hPKL WT
Depositing lab: Jesse Rinehart. Depositing organization: Yale University. Publication: Distinct Hepatic PKA and CDK Signaling Pathways Control Activity-Independent Pyruvate Kinase Phosphorylation and Hepatic Glucose Production. Gassaway BM, Cardone RL, Padyana AK, Petersen MC, Judd ET, Hayes S, Tong S, Barber KW, Apostolidi M, Abulizi A, Sheetz JB, Kshitiz, Aerni HR, Gross S, Kung C, Samuel VT, Shulman GI, Kibbey RG, Rinehart J. Cell Rep. 2019 Dec 10;29(11):3394-3404.e9. doi: 10.1016/j.celrep.2019.11.009. PubMed 31825824.
Backbone
  Vector backbone: pLHCX
  Backbone manufacturer: Clontech
  Backbone size w/o insert (bp): 6819
  Total vector size (bp): 8477
  Vector type: Mammalian Expression, Retroviral
  Selectable markers: Hygromycin
Growth in bacteria
  Bacterial resistance: Ampicillin, 100 μg/mL
  Growth temperature: 37°C
  Growth strain: NEB Stable
  Copy number: Low Copy
Gene/Insert
  Gene/Insert name: Flag-hPKL WT (alt name: PKL)
  Species: H. sapiens (human)
  Insert size (bp): 1658
  Entrez Gene: PKLR (a.k.a. CNSHA2, PK1, PKL, PKRL, RPK)
  Promoter: CMV
  Tag / fusion protein: N-term Flag
  Cloning method: Restriction Enzyme; 5′ cloning site HindIII (not destroyed); 3′ cloning site ClaI (not destroyed)
  Sequencing primers: 5′ agctcgtttagtgaaccgtcagatc; 3′ acctacaggtggggtctttcattccc
Terms and licenses: Academic/Nonprofit Terms; Industry Terms: Not Available to Industry
How to cite: Flag-hPKL WT was a gift from Jesse Rinehart (Addgene plasmid # 107159 ; http://n2t.net/addgene:107159 ; RRID:Addgene_107159)
