[The description below was written by a language model from this plasmid's Addgene catalogue record and pLannotate feature annotations shown in this document.]
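Description:
Flag-hPKL WT is a retroviral mammalian expression plasmid built on the Clontech pLHCX backbone, carrying the wild-type human liver-type pyruvate kinase (PKL, encoded by PKLR) with an N-terminal Flag tag. The roughly 1.66 kb insert was placed between HindIII and ClaI sites, giving a total of about 8.5 kb. In bacteria the plasmid replicates from a ColE1/pBR322-family origin, with an adjacent bom region and a remnant of rop, and is selected with ampicillin through the bla gene and its own promoter. The record lists it as low copy and grown in a recombination-reduced strain, which is common for plasmids carrying repeated LTRs.

The retroviral unit is bounded by Moloney murine leukemia/sarcoma virus-derived LTR sequences. Downstream of the 5′ LTR lie a packaging signal (Ψ) and a truncated gag segment lacking its start codon, which together promote encapsidation of the genomic transcript when viral proteins are supplied in trans by a packaging cell line. A hygromycin resistance gene follows, positioned so that it would be expressed from the LTR-driven transcript, allowing selection of transduced or transfected mammalian cells. An internal CMV immediate-early enhancer/promoter then drives the Flag-PKL coding sequence, which ends just before the 3′ LTR. The short tag annotation, matched as a fragment of 3xFLAG, is consistent with a single Flag epitope. A small yokD-like match after HygR is probably an annotation artefact of backbone sequence. The two sequence records, depositor and repository-derived, agree in layout and differ by one nucleotide in length.

The construct is intended for transient or stable expression of epitope-tagged wild-type PKL in mammalian cells. The associated study concerns pyruvate kinase phosphorylation and hepatic glucose production.
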