Features (pLannotate 1.2.2; 18 found; start..end, strand, type, name):
      3..110     +  LTR            3' LTR (ΔU3) (fragment): self-inactivating 3' long terminal repeat (LTR) from Moloney murine leukemia virus
    127..184     +  LTR            LTR (fragment): long terminal repeat from Moloney murine leukemia virus
    198..261     +  LTR            LTR (fragment): long terminal repeat from Moloney murine leukemia virus
    414..589     +  LTR            5' LTR (truncated): truncated long terminal repeat from Moloney murine sarcoma virus
    711..985     +  misc_feature   MESV Ψ (fragment): packaging signal of murine embryonic stem cell virus
   1052..1468    +  CDS            gag (truncated): truncated Moloney murine leukemia virus (MMLV) gag gene lacking the start codon
   1524..2544    +  CDS            HygR (fragment): aminoglycoside phosphotransferase from E. coli; aph(4)-Ia; confers resistance to hygromycin
   2562..2834    +  CDS            yokD (fragment): YOKD_BACSU - Experimental evidence at protein level: Swiss-Prot protein existence level 1. May contribute to antibiotic resistance. From Bacillus subtilis (strain 168).
   2980..3359    +  enhancer       CMV enhancer: human cytomegalovirus immediate early enhancer
   3360..3563    +  promoter       CMV promoter: human cytomegalovirus (CMV) immediate early promoter
   3677..3701    +  CDS            3xFLAG (fragment): three tandem FLAG® epitope tags
   3708..5330    +  CDS            PKLR (fragment): KPYR_HUMAN - Also known as PK1, PKL. Experimental evidence at protein level: Swiss-Prot protein existence level 1. Plays a key role in glycolysis. From Homo sapiens (Human).
   5379..5972    +  LTR            LTR: long terminal repeat from Moloney murine leukemia virus
   6041..6081    +  CDS            rop (fragment): Rop protein, which maintains plasmids at low copy number; rop
   6183..6323    +  misc_feature   bom: basis of mobility region from pBR322
   6509..7097    -  rep_origin     ori: high-copy-number ColE1/pMB1/pBR322/pUC origin of replication
   7268..8128    -  CDS            AmpR: β-lactamase; bla; confers resistance to ampicillin, carbenicillin, and related antibiotics
   8129..8233    -  promoter       AmpR promoter: bla
>Addgene plasmid #107159 | Flag-hPKL WT | depositor full sequence | sequence record 202150 | Flag-hPKL WT sequence 8477 bps
TTTGAAAGACCCCACCCGTAGGTGGCAAGCTAGCTTAAGTAACGCCACTTTGCAAGGCATGGAAAAATAC
ATAACTGAGAATAGAAAAGTTCAGATCAAGGTCAGGAACAAAGAAACAGCTGAATACCAAACAGGATATC
TGTGGTAAGCGGTTCCTGCCCCGGCTCAGGGCCAAGAACAGATGAGACAGCTGAGTGATGGGCCAAACAG
GATATCTGTGGTAAGCAGTTCCTGCCCCGGCTCGGGGCCAAGAACAGATGGTCCCCAGATGCGGTCCAGC
CCTCAGCAGTTTCTAGTGAATCATCAGATGTTTCCAGGGTGCCCCAAGGACCTGAAAATGACCCTGTACC
TTATTTGAACTAACCAATCAGTTCGCTTCTCGCTTCTGTTCGCGCGCTTCCGCTCTCCGAGCTCAATAAA
AGAGCCCACAACCCCTCACTCGGCGCGCCAGTCTTCCGATAGACTGCGTCGCCCGGGTACCCGTATTCCC
AATAAAGCCTCTTGCTGTTTGCATCCGAATCGTGGTCTCGCTGTTCCTTGGGAGGGTCTCCTCTGAGTGA
TTGACTACCCACGACGGGGGTCTTTCATTTGGGGGCTCGTCCGGGATTTGGAGACCCCTGCCCAGGGACC
ACCGACCCACCACCGGGAGGTAAGCTGGCCAGCAACTTATCTGTGTCTGTCCGATTGTCTAGTGTCTATG
TTTGATGTTATGCGCCTGCGTCTGTACTAGTTAGCTAACTAGCTCTGTATCTGGCGGACCCGTGGTGGAA
CTGACGAGTTCTGAACACCCGGCCGCAACCCTGGGAGACGTCCCAGGGACTTTGGGGGCCGTTTTTGTGG
CCCGACCTGAGGAAGGGAGTCGATGTGGAATCCGACCCCGTCAGGATATGTGGTTCTGGTAGGAGACGAG
AACCTAAAACAGTTCCCGCCTCCGTCTGAATTTTTGCTTTCGGTTTGGAACCGAAGCCGCGCGTCTTGTC
TGCTGCAGCGCTGCAGCATCGTTCTGTGTTGTCTCTGTCTGACTGTGTTTCTGTATTTGTCTGAAAATTA
GGGCCAGACTGTTACCACTCCCTTAAGTTTGACCTTAGGTCACTGGAAAGATGTCGAGCGGATCGCTCAC
AACCAGTCGGTAGATGTCAAGAAGAGACGTTGGGTTACCTTCTGCTCTGCAGAATGGCCAACCTTTAACG
TCGGATGGCCGCGAGACGGCACCTTTAACCGAGACCTCATCACCCAGGTTAAGATCAAGGTCTTTTCACC
TGGCCCGCATGGACACCCAGACCAGGTCCCCTACATCGTGACCTGGGAAGCCTTGGCTTTTGACCCCCCT
CCCTGGGTCAAGCCCTTTGTACACCCTAAGCCTCCGCCTCCTCTTCCTCCATCCGCCCCGTCTCTCCCCC
TTGAACCTCCTCGTTCGACCCCGCCTCGATCCTCCCTTTATCCAGCCCTCACTCCTTCTCTAGGCGCCGG
AATTCCGATCTGATCAGCTTGCCACAACCCGTACCAAAGATGGATAGATCCGGAAAGCCTGAACTCACCG
CGACGTCTGTCGAGAAGTTTCTGATCGAAAAGTTCGACAGCGTCTCCGACCTGATGCAGCTCTCGGAGGG
CGAAGAATCTCGTGCTTTCAGCTTCGATGTAGGAGGGCGTGGATATGTCCTGCGGGTAAATAGCTGCGCC
GATGGTTTCTACAAAGATCGTTATGTTTATCGGCACTTTGCATCGGCCGCGCTCCCGATTCCGGAAGTGC
TTGACATTGGGGAATTCAGCGAGAGCCTGACCTATTGCATCTCCCGCCGTGCACAGGGTGTCACGTTGCA
AGACCTGCCTGAAACCGAACTGCCCGCTGTTCTGCAGCCGGTCGCGGAGGCCATGGATGCGATCGCTGCG
GCCGATCTTAGCCAGACGAGCGGGTTCGGCCCATTCGGACCGCAAGGAATCGGTCAATACACTACATGGC
GTGATTTCATATGCGCGATTGCTGATCCCCATGTGTATCACTGGCAAACTGTGATGGACGACACCGTCAG
TGCGTCCGTCGCGCAGGCTCTCGATGAGCTGATGCTTTGGGCCGAGGACTGCCCCGAAGTCCGGCACCTC
GTGCACGCGGATTTCGGCTCCAACAATGTCCTGACGGACAATGGCCGCATAACAGCGGTCATTGACTGGA
GCGAGGCGATGTTCGGGGATTCCCAATACGAGGTCGCCAACATCTTCTTCTGGAGGCCGTGGTTGGCTTG
TATGGAGCAGCAGACGCGCTACTTCGAGCGGAGGCATCCGGAGCTTGCAGGATCGCCGCGGCTCCGGGCG
TATATGCTCCGCATTGGTCTTGACCAACTCTATCAGAGCTTGGTTGACGGCAATTTCGATGATGCAGCTT
GGGCGCAGGGTCGATGCGACGCAATCGTCCGATCCGGAGCCGGGACTGTCGGGCGTACACAAATCGCCCG
CAGAAGCGCGGCCGTCTGGACCGATGGCTGTGTAGAAGTACTCGCCGATAGTGGAAACCGACGCCCCAGC
ACTCGTCCGAGGGCAAAGGAATAGAGTAGATGCCGACCGAACAAGAGCTGATTTCGAGAACGCCTCAGCC
AGCAACTCGCGCGAGCCTAGCAAGGCAAATGCGAGAGAACGGCCTTACGCTTGGTGGCACAGTTCTCGTC
CACAGTTCGCTAAGCTCGCTCGGCTGGGTCGCGGGAGGGCCGGTCGCAGTGATTCAGGCCCTTCTGGATT
GTGTTGGTCCCCAGGGCACGATTGTCATGCCCACGCACTCGGGTGATCTGACTGATCCCGCAGATTGGAG
ATCGCCGCCCGTGCCTGCCGATTGGGTGCAGATCTAGAGCTCGCTGATCCGGCCATTAGCCATATTATTC
ATTGGTTATATAGCATAAATCAATATTGGCTATTGGCCATTGCATACGTTGTATCCATATCATAATATGT
ACATTTATATTGGCTCATGTCCAACATTACCGCCATGTTGACATTGATTATTGACTAGTTATTAATAGTA
ATCAATTACGGGGTCATTAGTTCATAGCCCATATATGGAGTTCCGCGTTACATAACTTACGGTAAATGGC
CCGCCTGGCTGACCGCCCAACGACCCCCGCCCATTGACGTCAATAATGACGTATGTTCCCATAGTAACGC
CAATAGGGACTTTCCATTGACGTCAATGGGTGGAGTATTTACGGTAAACTGCCCACTTGGCAGTACATCA
AGTGTATCATATGCCAAGTACGCCCCCTATTGACGTCAATGACGGTAAATGGCCCGCCTGGCATTATGCC
CAGTACATGACCTTATGGGACTTTCCTACTTGGCAGTACATCTACGTATTAGTCATCGCTATTACCATGG
TGATGCGGTTTTGGCAGTACATCAATGGGCGTGGATAGCGGTTTGACTCACGGGGATTTCCAAGTCTCCA
CCCCATTGACGTCAATGGGAGTTTGTTTTGGCACCAAAATCAACGGGACTTTCCAAAATGTCGTAACAAC
TCCGCCCCATTGACGCAAATGGGCGGTAGGCATGTACGGTGGGAGGTCTATATAAGCAGAGCTCGTTTAG
TGAACCGTCAGATCGCCTGGAGACGCCATCCACGCTGTTTTGACCTCCATAGAAGACACCGGGACCGATC
CAGCCTCCGCGGCCCCAAGCTTGTTAACGCCACCATGGACTACAAAGACGATGACGATAAAGCAGAAGGG
CCAGCGGGGTATCTGCGGCGGGCCAGTGTGGCCCAACTGACCCAGGAGCTGGGCACTGCCTTCTTCCAGC
AGCAGCAGCTGCCAGCTGCTATGGCAGACACCTTCCTGGAACACCTCTGCCTACTGGACATTGACTCCGA
GCCCGTGGCTGCTCGCAGTACCAGCATCATTGCCACCATCGGGCCAGCATCTCGCTCCGTGGAGCGCCTC
AAGGAGATGATCAAGGCCGGGATGAACATTGCGCGACTCAACTTCTCCCACGGCTCCCACGAGTACCATG
CTGAGTCCATCGCCAACGTCCGGGAGGCGGTGGAGAGCTTTGCAGGTTCCCCACTCAGCTACCGGCCCGT
GGCCATCGCCCTGGACACCAAGGGACCGGAGATCCGCACTGGGATCCTGCAGGGGGGTCCAGAGTCGGAA
GTGGAGCTGGTGAAGGGCTCCCAGGTGCTGGTGACTGTGGACCCCGCGTTCCGGACGCGGGGGAACGCGA
ACACCGTGTGGGTGGACTACCCCAATATTGTCCGGGTCGTGCCGGTGGGGGGCCGCATCTACATTGACGA
CGGGCTCATCTCCCTAGTGGTCCAGAAAATCGGCCCAGAGGGACTGGTGACCCAAGTGGAGAACGGCGGC
GTCCTGGGCAGCCGGAAGGGCGTGAACTTGCCAGGGGCCCAGGTGGACTTGCCCGGGCTGTCCGAGCAGG
ACGTCCGAGACCTGCGCTTCGGGGTGGAGCATGGGGTGGACATCGTCTTTGCCTCCTTTGTGCGGAAAGC
CAGCGACGTGGCTGCCGTCAGGGCTGCTCTGGGTCCGGAAGGACACGGCATCAAGATCATCAGCAAAATT
GAGAACCACGAAGGCGTGAAGAGGTTTGATGAAATCCTGGAGGTGAGCGACGGCATCATGGTGGCACGGG
GGGACCTAGGCATCGAGATCCCAGCAGAGAAGGTTTTCCTGGCTCAGAAGATGATGATTGGGCGCTGCAA
CTTGGCGGGCAAGCCTGTTGTCTGTGCCACACAGATGCTGGAGAGCATGATTACCAAGCCCCGGCCAACG
AGGGCAGAGACAAGCGATGTCGCCAATGCTGTGCTGGATGGGGCTGACTGCATCATGCTGTCAGGGGAGA
CTGCCAAGGGCAACTTCCCTGTGGAAGCGGTGAAGATGCAGCATGCGATTGCCCGGGAGGCAGAGGCCGC
AGTGTACCACCGGCAGCTGTTTGAGGAGCTACGTCGGGCAGCGCCACTAAGCCGTGATCCCACTGAGGTC
ACCGCCATTGGTGCTGTGGAGGCTGCCTTCAAGTGCTGTGCTGCTGCCATCATTGTGCTGACCACAACTG
GCCGCTCAGCCCAGCTTCTGTCTCGGTACCGACCTCGGGCAGCAGTCATTGCTGTCACCCGCTCTGCCCA
GGCTGCCCGCCAGGTCCACTTATGCCGAGGAGTCTTCCCCTTGCTTTACCGTGAACCTCCAGAAGCCATC
TGGGCAGATGATGTAGATCGCCGGGTGCAATTTGGCATTGAAAGTGGAAAGCTCCGTGGCTTCCTCCGTG
TTGGAGACCTGGTGATTGTGGTGACAGGCTGGCGACCTGGCTCCGGCTACACCAACATCATGAGGGTGCT
AAGCATATCCTGAATCGATAAAATAAAAGATTTTATTTAGTCTCCAGAAAAAGGGGGGAATGAAAGACCC
CACCTGTAGGTTTGGCAAGCTAGCTTAAGTAACGCCATTTTGCAAGGCATGGAAAAATACATAACTGAGA
ATAGAGAAGTTCAGATCAAGGTCAGGAACAGATGGAACAGCTGAATATGGGCCAAACAGGATATCTGTGG
TAAGCAGTTCCTGCCCCGGCTCAGGGCCAAGAACAGATGGAACAGCTGAATATGGGCCAAACAGGATATC
TGTGGTAAGCAGTTCCTGCCCCGGCTCAGGGCCAAGAACAGATGGTCCCCAGATGCGGTCCAGCCCTCAG
CAGTTTCTAGAGAACCATCAGATGTTTCCAGGGTGCCCCAAGGACCTGAAATGACCCTGTGCCTTATTTG
AACTAACCAATCAGTTCGCTTCTCGCTTCTGTTCGCGCGCTTCTGCTCCCCGAGCTCAATAAAAGAGCCC
ACAACCCCTCACTCGGGGCGCCAGTCCTCCGATTGACTGAGTCGCCCGGGTACCCGTGTATCCAATAAAC
CCTCTTGCAGTTGCATCCGACTTGTGGTCTCGCTGTTCCTTGGGAGGGTCTCCTCTGAGTGATTGACTAC
CCGTCAGCGGGGGTCTTTCATTTGGGGGCTCGTCCGGGATCGGGAGACCCCTGCCCAGGGACCACCGACC
CACCACCGGGAGGTAAGCTGGCTGCCTCGCGCGTTTCGGTGATGACGGTGAAAACCTCTGACACATGCAG
CTCCCGGAGACGGTCACAGCTTGTCTGTAAGCGGATGCCGGGAGCAGACAAGCCCGTCAGGGCGCGTCAG
CGGGTGTTGGCGGGTGTCGGGGCGCAGCCATGACCCAGTCACGTAGCGATAGCGGAGTGTATACTGGCTT
AACTATGCGGCATCAGAGCAGATTGTACTGAGAGTGCACCATATGCGGTGTGAAATACCGCACAGATGCG
TAAGGAGAAAATACCGCATCAGGCGCTCTTCCGCTTCCTCGCTCACTGACTCGCTGCGCTCGGTCGTTCG
GCTGCGGCGAGCGGTATCAGCTCACTCAAAGGCGGTAATACGGTTATCCACAGAATCAGGGGATAACGCA
GGAAAGAACATGTGAGCAAAAGGCCAGCAAAAGGCCAGGAACCGTAAAAAGGCCGCGTTGCTGGCGTTTT
TCCATAGGCTCCGCCCCCCTGACGAGCATCACAAAAATCGACGCTCAAGTCAGAGGTGGCGAAACCCGAC
AGGACTATAAAGATACCAGGCGTTTCCCCCTGGAAGCTCCCTCGTGCGCTCTCCTGTTCCGACCCTGCCG
CTTACCGGATACCTGTCCGCCTTTCTCCCTTCGGGAAGCGTGGCGCTTTCTCATAGCTCACGCTGTAGGT
ATCTCAGTTCGGTGTAGGTCGTTCGCTCCAAGCTGGGCTGTGTGCACGAACCCCCCGTTCAGCCCGACCG
CTGCGCCTTATCCGGTAACTATCGTCTTGAGTCCAACCCGGTAAGACACGACTTATCGCCACTGGCAGCA
GCCACTGGTAACAGGATTAGCAGAGCGAGGTATGTAGGCGGTGCTACAGAGTTCTTGAAGTGGTGGCCTA
ACTACGGCTACACTAGAAGGACAGTATTTGGTATCTGCGCTCTGCTGAAGCCAGTTACCTTCGGAAAAAG
AGTTGGTAGCTCTTGATCCGGCAAACAAACCACCGCTGGTAGCGGTGGTTTTTTTGTTTGCAAGCAGCAG
ATTACGCGCAGAAAAAAAGGATCTCAAGAAGATCCTTTGATCTTTTCTACGGGGTCTGACGCTCAGTGGA
ACGAAAACTCACGTTAAGGGATTTTGGTCATGAGATTATCAAAAAGGATCTTCACCTAGATCCTTTTAAA
TTAAAAATGAAGTTTTAAATCAATCTAAAGTATATATGAGTAAACTTGGTCTGACAGTTACCAATGCTTA
ATCAGTGAGGCACCTATCTCAGCGATCTGTCTATTTCGTTCATCCATAGTTGCCTGACTCCCCGTCGTGT
AGATAACTACGATACGGGAGGGCTTACCATCTGGCCCCAGTGCTGCAATGATACCGCGAGACCCACGCTC
ACCGGCTCCAGATTTATCAGCAATAAACCAGCCAGCCGGAAGGGCCGAGCGCAGAAGTGGTCCTGCAACT
TTATCCGCCTCCATCCAGTCTATTAATTGTTGCCGGGAAGCTAGAGTAAGTAGTTCGCCAGTTAATAGTT
TGCGCAACGTTGTTGCCATTGCTGCAGGCATCGTGGTGTCACGCTCGTCGTTTGGTATGGCTTCATTCAG
CTCCGGTTCCCAACGATCAAGGCGAGTTACATGATCCCCCATGTTGTGCAAAAAAGCGGTTAGCTCCTTC
GGTCCTCCGATCGTTGTCAGAAGTAAGTTGGCCGCAGTGTTATCACTCATGGTTATGGCAGCACTGCATA
ATTCTCTTACTGTCATGCCATCCGTAAGATGCTTTTCTGTGACTGGTGAGTACTCAACCAAGTCATTCTG
AGAATAGTGTATGCGGCGACCGAGTTGCTCTTGCCCGGCGTCAACACGGGATAATACCGCGCCACATAGC
AGAACTTTAAAAGTGCTCATCATTGGAAAACGTTCTTCGGGGCGAAAACTCTCAAGGATCTTACCGCTGT
TGAGATCCAGTTCGATGTAACCCACTCGTGCACCCAACTGATCTTCAGCATCTTTTACTTTCACCAGCGT
TTCTGGGTGAGCAAAAACAGGAAGGCAAAATGCCGCAAAAAAGGGAATAAGGGCGACACGGAAATGTTGA
ATACTCATACTCTTCCTTTTTCAATATTATTGAAGCATTTATCAGGGTTATTGTCTCATGAGCGGATACA
TATTTGAATGTATTTAGAAAAATAAACAAATAGGGGTTCCGCGCACATTTCCCCGAAAAGTGCCACCTGA
CGTCTAAGAAACCATTATTATCATGACATTAACCTATAAAAATAGGCGTATCACGAGGCCCTTTCGTCTT
CAAGAATTCATACCAGATCACCGAAAACTGTCCTCCAAATGTGTCCCCCTCACACTCCCAAATTCGCGGG
CTTCTGCCTCTTAGACCACTCTACCCTATTCCCCACACTCACCGGAGCCAAAGCCGCGGCCCTTCCGTTT
CTTTGCT
