Features (pLannotate 1.2.2; 18 found; start..end, strand, type, name):
      8..115     +  LTR            3' LTR (ΔU3) (fragment): self-inactivating 3' long terminal repeat (LTR) from Moloney murine leukemia virus
    132..189     +  LTR            LTR (fragment): long terminal repeat from Moloney murine leukemia virus
    203..266     +  LTR            LTR (fragment): long terminal repeat from Moloney murine leukemia virus
    419..594     +  LTR            5' LTR (truncated): truncated long terminal repeat from Moloney murine sarcoma virus
    716..990     +  misc_feature   MESV Ψ (fragment): packaging signal of murine embryonic stem cell virus
   1057..1473    +  CDS            gag (truncated): truncated Moloney murine leukemia virus (MMLV) gag gene lacking the start codon
   1528..2548    +  CDS            HygR (fragment): aminoglycoside phosphotransferase from E. coli; aph(4)-Ia; confers resistance to hygromycin
   2566..2844    +  CDS            yokD (fragment): YOKD_BACSU - Experimental evidence at protein level: Swiss-Prot protein existence level 1. May contribute to antibiotic resistance. From Bacillus subtilis (strain 168).
   2986..3365    +  enhancer       CMV enhancer: human cytomegalovirus immediate early enhancer
   3366..3569    +  promoter       CMV promoter: human cytomegalovirus (CMV) immediate early promoter
   3683..3707    +  CDS            3xFLAG (fragment): three tandem FLAG® epitope tags
   3714..5336    +  CDS            PKLR (fragment): KPYR_HUMAN - Also known as PK1, PKL. Experimental evidence at protein level: Swiss-Prot protein existence level 1. Plays a key role in glycolysis. From Homo sapiens (Human).
   5385..5978    +  LTR            LTR: long terminal repeat from Moloney murine leukemia virus
   6047..6087    +  CDS            rop (fragment): Rop protein, which maintains plasmids at low copy number; rop
   6189..6329    +  misc_feature   bom: basis of mobility region from pBR322
   6515..7103    -  rep_origin     ori: high-copy-number ColE1/pMB1/pBR322/pUC origin of replication
   7274..8134    -  CDS            AmpR: β-lactamase; bla; confers resistance to ampicillin, carbenicillin, and related antibiotics
   8135..8239    -  promoter       AmpR promoter: bla
>Addgene plasmid #107159 | Flag-hPKL WT | addgene full sequence | sequence record 205506 | Addgene NGS Result
TTGCTTTTGAAAGACCCCACCCGTAGGTGGCAAGCTAGCTTAAGTAACGCCACTTTGCAAGGCATGGAAA
AATACATAACTGAGAATAGAAAAGTTCAGATCAAGGTCAGGAACAAAGAAACAGCTGAATACCAAACAGG
ATATCTGTGGTAAGCGGTTCCTGCCCCGGCTCAGGGCCAAGAACAGATGAGACAGCTGAGTGATGGGCCA
AACAGGATATCTGTGGTAAGCAGTTCCTGCCCCGGCTCGGGGCCAAGAACAGATGGTCCCCAGATGCGGT
CCAGCCCTCAGCAGTTTCTAGTGAATCATCAGATGTTTCCAGGGTGCCCCAAGGACCTGAAAATGACCCT
GTACCTTATTTGAACTAACCAATCAGTTCGCTTCTCGCTTCTGTTCGCGCGCTTCCGCTCTCCGAGCTCA
ATAAAAGAGCCCACAACCCCTCACTCGGCGCGCCAGTCTTCCGATAGACTGCGTCGCCCGGGTACCCGTA
TTCCCAATAAAGCCTCTTGCTGTTTGCATCCGAATCGTGGTCTCGCTGTTCCTTGGGAGGGTCTCCTCTG
AGTGATTGACTACCCACGACGGGGGTCTTTCATTTGGGGGCTCGTCCGGGATTTGGAGACCCCTGCCCAG
GGACCACCGACCCACCACCGGGAGGTAAGCTGGCCAGCAACTTATCTGTGTCTGTCCGATTGTCTAGTGT
CTATGTTTGATGTTATGCGCCTGCGTCTGTACTAGTTAGCTAACTAGCTCTGTATCTGGCGGACCCGTGG
TGGAACTGACGAGTTCTGAACACCCGGCCGCAACCCTGGGAGACGTCCCAGGGACTTTGGGGGCCGTTTT
TGTGGCCCGACCTGAGGAAGGGAGTCGATGTGGAATCCGACCCCGTCAGGATATGTGGTTCTGGTAGGAG
ACGAGAACCTAAAACAGTTCCCGCCTCCGTCTGAATTTTTGCTTTCGGTTTGGAACCGAAGCCGCGCGTC
TTGTCTGCTGCAGCGCTGCAGCATCGTTCTGTGTTGTCTCTGTCTGACTGTGTTTCTGTATTTGTCTGAA
AATTAGGGCCAGACTGTTACCACTCCCTTAAGTTTGACCTTAGGTCACTGGAAAGATGTCGAGCGGATCG
CTCACAACCAGTCGGTAGATGTCAAGAAGAGACGTTGGGTTACCTTCTGCTCTGCAGAATGGCCAACCTT
TAACGTCGGATGGCCGCGAGACGGCACCTTTAACCGAGACCTCATCACCCAGGTTAAGATCAAGGTCTTT
TCACCTGGCCCGCATGGACACCCAGACCAGGTCCCCTACATCGTGACCTGGGAAGCCTTGGCTTTTGACC
CCCCTCCCTGGGTCAAGCCCTTTGTACACCCTAAGCCTCCGCCTCCTCTTCCTCCATCCGCCCCGTCTCT
CCCCCTTGAACCTCCTCGTTCGACCCCGCCTCGATCCTCCCTTTATCCAGCCCTCACTCCTTCTCTAGGC
GCCGGAATTCCGATCTGATAGCTTGCCACAACCCGTACCAAAGATGGATAGATCCGGAAAGCCTGAACTC
ACCGCGACGTCTGTCGAGAAGTTTCTGATCGAAAAGTTCGACAGCGTCTCCGACCTGATGCAGCTCTCGG
AGGGCGAAGAATCTCGTGCTTTCAGCTTCGATGTAGGAGGGCGTGGATATGTCCTGCGGGTAAATAGCTG
CGCCGATGGTTTCTACAAAGATCGTTATGTTTATCGGCACTTTGCATCGGCCGCGCTCCCGATTCCGGAA
GTGCTTGACATTGGGGAATTCAGCGAGAGCCTGACCTATTGCATCTCCCGCCGTGCACAGGGTGTCACGT
TGCAAGACCTGCCTGAAACCGAACTGCCCGCTGTTCTGCAGCCGGTCGCGGAGGCCATGGATGCGATCGC
TGCGGCCGATCTTAGCCAGACGAGCGGGTTCGGCCCATTCGGACCGCAAGGAATCGGTCAATACACTACA
TGGCGTGATTTCATATGCGCGATTGCTGATCCCCATGTGTATCACTGGCAAACTGTGATGGACGACACCG
TCAGTGCGTCCGTCGCGCAGGCTCTCGATGAGCTGATGCTTTGGGCCGAGGACTGCCCCGAAGTCCGGCA
CCTCGTGCACGCGGATTTCGGCTCCAACAATGTCCTGACGGACAATGGCCGCATAACAGCGGTCATTGAC
TGGAGCGAGGCGATGTTCGGGGATTCCCAATACGAGGTCGCCAACATCTTCTTCTGGAGGCCGTGGTTGG
CTTGTATGGAGCAGCAGACGCGCTACTTCGAGCGGAGGCATCCGGAGCTTGCAGGATCGCCGCGGCTCCG
GGCGTATATGCTCCGCATTGGTCTTGACCAACTCTATCAGAGCTTGGTTGACGGCAATTTCGATGATGCA
GCTTGGGCGCAGGGTCGATGCGACGCAATCGTCCGATCCGGAGCCGGGACTGTCGGGCGTACACAAATCG
CCCGCAGAAGCGCGGCCGTCTGGACCGATGGCTGTGTAGAAGTACTCGCCGATAGTGGAAACCGACGCCC
CAGCACTCGTCCGAGGGCAAAGGAATAGAGTAGATGCCGACCGAACAAGAGCTGATTTCGAGAACGCCTC
AGCCAGCAACTCGCGCGAGCCTAGCAAGGCAAATGCGAGAGAACGGCCTTACGCTTGGTGGCACAGTTCT
CGTCCACAGTTCGCTAAGCTCGCTCGGCTGGGTCGCGGGAGGGCCGGTCGCAGTGATTCAGGCCCTTCTG
GATTGTGTTGGTCCCCAGGGCACGATTGTCATGCCCACGCACTCGGGTGATCTGACTGATCCCGCAGATT
GGAGATCGCCGCCCGTGCCTGCCGATTGGGTGCAGATCTCTAGAGCTCGCTGATCCGGCCATTAGCCATA
TTATTCATTGGTTATATAGCATAAATCAATATTGGCTATTGGCCATTGCATACGTTGTATCCATATCATA
ATATGTACATTTATATTGGCTCATGTCCAACATTACCGCCATGTTGACATTGATTATTGACTAGTTATTA
ATAGTAATCAATTACGGGGTCATTAGTTCATAGCCCATATATGGAGTTCCGCGTTACATAACTTACGGTA
AATGGCCCGCCTGGCTGACCGCCCAACGACCCCCGCCCATTGACGTCAATAATGACGTATGTTCCCATAG
TAACGCCAATAGGGACTTTCCATTGACGTCAATGGGTGGAGTATTTACGGTAAACTGCCCACTTGGCAGT
ACATCAAGTGTATCATATGCCAAGTACGCCCCCTATTGACGTCAATGACGGTAAATGGCCCGCCTGGCAT
TATGCCCAGTACATGACCTTATGGGACTTTCCTACTTGGCAGTACATCTACGTATTAGTCATCGCTATTA
CCATGGTGATGCGGTTTTGGCAGTACATCAATGGGCGTGGATAGCGGTTTGACTCACGGGGATTTCCAAG
TCTCCACCCCATTGACGTCAATGGGAGTTTGTTTTGGCACCAAAATCAACGGGACTTTCCAAAATGTCGT
AACAACTCCGCCCCATTGACGCAAATGGGCGGTAGGCATGTACGGTGGGAGGTCTATATAAGCAGAGCTC
GTTTAGTGAACCGTCAGATCGCCTGGAGACGCCATCCACGCTGTTTTGACCTCCATAGAAGACACCGGGA
CCGATCCAGCCTCCGCGGCCCCAAGCTTGTTAACGCCACCATGGACTACAAAGACGATGACGATAAAGCA
GAAGGGCCAGCGGGGTATCTGCGGCGGGCCAGTGTGGCCCAACTGACCCAGGAGCTGGGCACTGCCTTCT
TCCAGCAGCAGCAGCTGCCAGCTGCTATGGCAGACACCTTCCTGGAACACCTCTGCCTACTGGACATTGA
CTCCGAGCCCGTGGCTGCTCGCAGTACCAGCATCATTGCCACCATCGGGCCAGCATCTCGCTCCGTGGAG
CGCCTCAAGGAGATGATCAAGGCCGGGATGAACATTGCGCGACTCAACTTCTCCCACGGCTCCCACGAGT
ACCATGCTGAGTCCATCGCCAACGTCCGGGAGGCGGTGGAGAGCTTTGCAGGTTCCCCACTCAGCTACCG
GCCCGTGGCCATCGCCCTGGACACCAAGGGACCGGAGATCCGCACTGGGATCCTGCAGGGGGGTCCAGAG
TCGGAAGTGGAGCTGGTGAAGGGCTCCCAGGTGCTGGTGACTGTGGACCCCGCGTTCCGGACGCGGGGGA
ACGCGAACACCGTGTGGGTGGACTACCCCAATATTGTCCGGGTCGTGCCGGTGGGGGGCCGCATCTACAT
TGACGACGGGCTCATCTCCCTAGTGGTCCAGAAAATCGGCCCAGAGGGACTGGTGACCCAAGTGGAGAAC
GGCGGCGTCCTGGGCAGCCGGAAGGGCGTGAACTTGCCAGGGGCCCAGGTGGACTTGCCCGGGCTGTCCG
AGCAGGACGTCCGAGACCTGCGCTTCGGGGTGGAGCATGGGGTGGACATCGTCTTTGCCTCCTTTGTGCG
GAAAGCCAGCGACGTGGCTGCCGTCAGGGCTGCTCTGGGTCCGGAAGGACACGGCATCAAGATCATCAGC
AAAATTGAGAACCACGAAGGCGTGAAGAGGTTTGATGAAATCCTGGAGGTGAGCGACGGCATCATGGTGG
CACGGGGGGACCTAGGCATCGAGATCCCAGCAGAGAAGGTTTTCCTGGCTCAGAAGATGATGATTGGGCG
CTGCAACTTGGCGGGCAAGCCTGTTGTCTGTGCCACACAGATGCTGGAGAGCATGATTACCAAGCCCCGG
CCAACGAGGGCAGAGACAAGCGATGTCGCCAATGCTGTGCTGGATGGGGCTGACTGCATCATGCTGTCAG
GGGAGACTGCCAAGGGCAACTTCCCTGTGGAAGCGGTGAAGATGCAGCATGCGATTGCCCGGGAGGCAGA
GGCCGCAGTGTACCACCGGCAGCTGTTTGAGGAGCTACGTCGGGCAGCGCCACTAAGCCGTGATCCCACT
GAGGTCACCGCCATTGGTGCTGTGGAGGCTGCCTTCAAGTGCTGTGCTGCTGCCATCATTGTGCTGACCA
CAACTGGCCGCTCAGCCCAGCTTCTGTCTCGGTACCGACCTCGGGCAGCAGTCATTGCTGTCACCCGCTC
TGCCCAGGCTGCCCGCCAGGTCCACTTATGCCGAGGAGTCTTCCCCTTGCTTTACCGTGAACCTCCAGAA
GCCATCTGGGCAGATGATGTAGATCGCCGGGTGCAATTTGGCATTGAAAGTGGAAAGCTCCGTGGCTTCC
TCCGTGTTGGAGACCTGGTGATTGTGGTGACAGGCTGGCGACCTGGCTCCGGCTACACCAACATCATGAG
GGTGCTAAGCATATCCTGAATCGATAAAATAAAAGATTTTATTTAGTCTCCAGAAAAAGGGGGGAATGAA
AGACCCCACCTGTAGGTTTGGCAAGCTAGCTTAAGTAACGCCATTTTGCAAGGCATGGAAAAATACATAA
CTGAGAATAGAGAAGTTCAGATCAAGGTCAGGAACAGATGGAACAGCTGAATATGGGCCAAACAGGATAT
CTGTGGTAAGCAGTTCCTGCCCCGGCTCAGGGCCAAGAACAGATGGAACAGCTGAATATGGGCCAAACAG
GATATCTGTGGTAAGCAGTTCCTGCCCCGGCTCAGGGCCAAGAACAGATGGTCCCCAGATGCGGTCCAGC
CCTCAGCAGTTTCTAGAGAACCATCAGATGTTTCCAGGGTGCCCCAAGGACCTGAAATGACCCTGTGCCT
TATTTGAACTAACCAATCAGTTCGCTTCTCGCTTCTGTTCGCGCGCTTCTGCTCCCCGAGCTCAATAAAA
GAGCCCACAACCCCTCACTCGGGGCGCCAGTCCTCCGATTGACTGAGTCGCCCGGGTACCCGTGTATCCA
ATAAACCCTCTTGCAGTTGCATCCGACTTGTGGTCTCGCTGTTCCTTGGGAGGGTCTCCTCTGAGTGATT
GACTACCCGTCAGCGGGGGTCTTTCATTTGGGGGCTCGTCCGGGATCGGGAGACCCCTGCCCAGGGACCA
CCGACCCACCACCGGGAGGTAAGCTGGCTGCCTCGCGCGTTTCGGTGATGACGGTGAAAACCTCTGACAC
ATGCAGCTCCCGGAGACGGTCACAGCTTGTCTGTAAGCGGATGCCGGGAGCAGACAAGCCCGTCAGGGCG
CGTCAGCGGGTGTTGGCGGGTGTCGGGGCGCAGCCATGACCCAGTCACGTAGCGATAGCGGAGTGTATAC
TGGCTTAACTATGCGGCATCAGAGCAGATTGTACTGAGAGTGCACCATATGCGGTGTGAAATACCGCACA
GATGCGTAAGGAGAAAATACCGCATCAGGCGCTCTTCCGCTTCCTCGCTCACTGACTCGCTGCGCTCGGT
CGTTCGGCTGCGGCGAGCGGTATCAGCTCACTCAAAGGCGGTAATACGGTTATCCACAGAATCAGGGGAT
AACGCAGGAAAGAACATGTGAGCAAAAGGCCAGCAAAAGGCCAGGAACCGTAAAAAGGCCGCGTTGCTGG
CGTTTTTCCATAGGCTCCGCCCCCCTGACGAGCATCACAAAAATCGACGCTCAAGTCAGAGGTGGCGAAA
CCCGACAGGACTATAAAGATACCAGGCGTTTCCCCCTGGAAGCTCCCTCGTGCGCTCTCCTGTTCCGACC
CTGCCGCTTACCGGATACCTGTCCGCCTTTCTCCCTTCGGGAAGCGTGGCGCTTTCTCATAGCTCACGCT
GTAGGTATCTCAGTTCGGTGTAGGTCGTTCGCTCCAAGCTGGGCTGTGTGCACGAACCCCCCGTTCAGCC
CGACCGCTGCGCCTTATCCGGTAACTATCGTCTTGAGTCCAACCCGGTAAGACACGACTTATCGCCACTG
GCAGCAGCCACTGGTAACAGGATTAGCAGAGCGAGGTATGTAGGCGGTGCTACAGAGTTCTTGAAGTGGT
GGCCTAACTACGGCTACACTAGAAGGACAGTATTTGGTATCTGCGCTCTGCTGAAGCCAGTTACCTTCGG
AAAAAGAGTTGGTAGCTCTTGATCCGGCAAACAAACCACCGCTGGTAGCGGTGGTTTTTTTGTTTGCAAG
CAGCAGATTACGCGCAGAAAAAAAGGATCTCAAGAAGATCCTTTGATCTTTTCTACGGGGTCTGACGCTC
AGTGGAACGAAAACTCACGTTAAGGGATTTTGGTCATGAGATTATCAAAAAGGATCTTCACCTAGATCCT
TTTAAATTAAAAATGAAGTTTTAAATCAATCTAAAGTATATATGAGTAAACTTGGTCTGACAGTTACCAA
TGCTTAATCAGTGAGGCACCTATCTCAGCGATCTGTCTATTTCGTTCATCCATAGTTGCCTGACTCCCCG
TCGTGTAGATAACTACGATACGGGAGGGCTTACCATCTGGCCCCAGTGCTGCAATGATACCGCGAGACCC
ACGCTCACCGGCTCCAGATTTATCAGCAATAAACCAGCCAGCCGGAAGGGCCGAGCGCAGAAGTGGTCCT
GCAACTTTATCCGCCTCCATCCAGTCTATTAATTGTTGCCGGGAAGCTAGAGTAAGTAGTTCGCCAGTTA
ATAGTTTGCGCAACGTTGTTGCCATTGCTGCAGGCATCGTGGTGTCACGCTCGTCGTTTGGTATGGCTTC
ATTCAGCTCCGGTTCCCAACGATCAAGGCGAGTTACATGATCCCCCATGTTGTGCAAAAAAGCGGTTAGC
TCCTTCGGTCCTCCGATCGTTGTCAGAAGTAAGTTGGCCGCAGTGTTATCACTCATGGTTATGGCAGCAC
TGCATAATTCTCTTACTGTCATGCCATCCGTAAGATGCTTTTCTGTGACTGGTGAGTACTCAACCAAGTC
ATTCTGAGAATAGTGTATGCGGCGACCGAGTTGCTCTTGCCCGGCGTCAACACGGGATAATACCGCGCCA
CATAGCAGAACTTTAAAAGTGCTCATCATTGGAAAACGTTCTTCGGGGCGAAAACTCTCAAGGATCTTAC
CGCTGTTGAGATCCAGTTCGATGTAACCCACTCGTGCACCCAACTGATCTTCAGCATCTTTTACTTTCAC
CAGCGTTTCTGGGTGAGCAAAAACAGGAAGGCAAAATGCCGCAAAAAAGGGAATAAGGGCGACACGGAAA
TGTTGAATACTCATACTCTTCCTTTTTCAATATTATTGAAGCATTTATCAGGGTTATTGTCTCATGAGCG
GATACATATTTGAATGTATTTAGAAAAATAAACAAATAGGGGTTCCGCGCACATTTCCCCGAAAAGTGCC
ACCTGACGTCTAAGAAACCATTATTATCATGACATTAACCTATAAAAATAGGCGTATCACGAGGCCCTTT
CGTCTTCAAGAATTCATACCAGATCACCGAAAACTGTCCTCCAAATGTGTCCCCCTCACACTCCCAAATT
CGCGGGCTTCTGCCTCTTAGACCACTCTACCCTATTCCCCACACTCACCGGAGCCAAAGCCGCGGCCCTT
CCGTTTCT
